Addgene plasmid #146722: pAc5.1B-V5-SBP-DmNot3_K
Purpose: Insect Expression of DmNot3
Depositing lab: Elisa Izaurralde. Depositing organization: Max Planck Institute for Developmental Biology.
Backbone
  Vector backbone: Unknown
  Vector type: Insect Expression
Growth in bacteria
  Bacterial resistance: Ampicillin, 100 μg/mL
  Growth temperature: 37°C
  Growth strain: DH5alpha
  Copy number: Low Copy
Gene/Insert
  Gene/Insert name: DmNot3
  Species: D. melanogaster (fly)
  Mutation: one silent and three non silent mutations compared to the sequence given by FlyBase: CG8426
  Entrez Gene: Not3 (a.k.a. Dmel_CG8426, CG8426, CNOT3, Dmel\CG8426, NOT3, NOT3.5, NOT3/5, l(2)NC136, not3, not3/5)
  Cloning method: Unknown
Terms and licenses: Academic/Nonprofit Terms; Industry Terms: Not Available to Industry
Depositor comments: Plasmids from this collection were made available to the research community and donated after the lab closed. Please note that the sequence provided by the depositing laboratory may be theoretical/predicted or based on Sanger sequencing results. There may be discrepancies between sequencing results obtained by Addgene and the depositor sequence. If an Addgene verified sequence is not available, please contact before placing your order to request that our lab fully sequence the plasmid.
How to cite: pAc5.1B-V5-SBP-DmNot3_K was a gift from Elisa Izaurralde (Addgene plasmid # 146722 ; http://n2t.net/addgene:146722 ; RRID:Addgene_146722)
