[The description below was written by a language model from this plasmid's Addgene catalogue record and pLannotate feature annotations shown in this document.]
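Description:
pAc5.1B-V5-SBP-DmNot3_K is an 8,010-nt insect expression plasmid for producing tagged Drosophila melanogaster Not3 (CG8426, the fly CNOT3 homologue) in insect cells. The catalogue lists the backbone as unknown, although the name and the annotated features point to a pAc5.1-type vector. In bacteria it is maintained through a ColE1/pMB1-family origin and selected with ampicillin via the β-lactamase gene and its bla promoter. The origin is annotated as a high-copy type, whereas the catalogue entry describes the plasmid as low copy. No marker for selection in insect cells is annotated, which suggests transient transfection or co-selection with a separate plasmid, though the record does not say so.

Expression is driven by the Drosophila actin 5C (Ac5) promoter, a strong constitutive promoter in fly cell lines. Immediately downstream lie a V5 epitope tag and a streptavidin-binding peptide (SBP). The unannotated stretch of roughly 2.6 kb between the SBP and the SV40 polyadenylation signal is where the Not3 coding sequence presumably sits, making the tags N-terminal. The feature table does not annotate the insert itself. According to the depositor, the Not3 sequence carries one silent and three non-silent changes relative to the FlyBase reference. Short fragments matching SV40 large T antigen and a tetracycline resistance gene are backbone remnants rather than functional genes.

The V5 tag allows detection by immunoblotting or immunoprecipitation, and the SBP allows affinity capture on streptavidin resin. The construct is therefore suited to pulldown and interaction studies of Not3, although the record states its purpose only as insect expression of DmNot3. The deposited sequence may be theoretical or based on Sanger sequencing rather than fully verified.
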