Features (pLannotate 1.2.2; 9 found; start..end, strand, type, name):
     56..2568    +  promoter       Ac5 promoter: Drosophila melanogaster actin 5C promoter
   2599..2640    +  CDS            V5 tag: epitope tag from simian virus 5
   2662..2775    +  CDS            SBP: streptavidin-binding peptide selected from a peptide library; binds streptavidin with nanomolar affinity (Keefe et al., 2001)
   5436..5570    -  polyA_signal   SV40 poly(A) signal: SV40 polyadenylation signal
   5593..5677    -  CDS            large T antigen (fragment): large T antigen from SV40 (simian virus 40)
   5678..6148    +  CDS            TcR (fragment): tetracycline efflux protein; tet; confers resistance to tetracycline
   6192..6780    -  rep_origin     ori: high-copy-number ColE1/pMB1/pBR322/pUC origin of replication
   6951..7811    -  CDS            AmpR: β-lactamase; bla; confers resistance to ampicillin, carbenicillin, and related antibiotics
   7812..7916    -  promoter       AmpR promoter: bla
>Addgene plasmid #146722 | pAc5.1B-V5-SBP-DmNot3_K | depositor full sequence | sequence record 289168 | Full Sequence
CTTCAAGGAATTAATTCTATATTCTAAAAACACAAATGATACTTCTAAAAAAAATCATGAATGGCATCAA
CTCTGAATCAAATCTTTGCAGATGCACCTACTTCTCATTTCCACTGTCACATCATTTTTCCAGATCTCGC
TGCCTGTTATGTGGCCCACAAACCAAGACACGTTTTATGGCCATTAAAGCTGGCTGATCGTCGCCAAACA
CCAAATACATATCAATATGTACATTCGAGAAAGAAGCGATCAAAGAAGCGTCTTCGGGCGAGTAGGAGAA
TGCGGAGGAGAAGGAGAACGAGCTGATCTAGTATCTCTCCACAATCCAATGCCAACTGACCAACTGGCCA
TATTCGGAGCAATTTGAAGCCAATTTCCATCGCCTGGCGATCGCTCCATTCTTGGCTATATGTTTTTCAC
CGTTCCCGGGGCCATTTTCAAAGACTCGTCGGTAAGATAAGATTGTGTCACTCGCTGTCTCTCTTCATTT
GTCGAAGAATGCTGAGGAATTTCGCGATGACGTCGGCGAGTATTTTGAAGAATGAGAATAATTTGTATTT
ATACGAAAATCAGTTAGTGGAATTTTCTACAAAAACATGTTATCTATAGATAATTTTGTTGCAAAATATG
TTGACTATGACAAAGATTGTATGTATATACCTTTAATGTATTCTCATTTTCTTATGTATTTATAATGGCA
ATGATGATACTGATGATATTTTAAGATGATGCCAGACCACAGGCTGATTTCTGCGTCTTTTGCCGAACGC
AGTGCATGTGCGGTTGTTGTTTTTTGGAATAGTTTCAATTTTCGGACTGTCCGCTTTGATTTCAGTTTCT
TGGCTTATTCAAAAAGCAAAGTAAAGCCAAAAAAGCGAGATGGCAATACCAAATGCGGCAAAACGGTAGT
GGAAGGAAAGGGGTGCGGGGCAGCGGAAGGAAGGGTGGGGCGGGGCGTGGCGGGGTCTGTGGCTGGGCGC
GACGTCACCGACGTTGGAGCCACTCCTTTGACCATGTGTGCGTGTGTGTATTATTCGTGTCTCGCCACTC
GCCGGTTGTTTTTTTCTTTTTATCTCGCTCTCTCTAGCGCCATCTCGTACGCATGCTCAACGCACCGCAT
GTTGCCGTGTCCTTTATGCGTCATTTTGGCTCGAAATAGGCAATTATTTAAACAAAGATTAGTCAACGAA
AACGCTAAAATAAATAAGTCTACAATATGGTTACTTATTGCCATGTGTGTGCAGCCAACGATAGCAACAA
AAGCAACAACACAGTGGCTTTCCCTCTTTCACTTTTTGTTTGCAAGCGCGTGCGAGCAAGACGGCACGAC
CGGCAAACGCAATTACGCTGACAAAGAGCAGACGAAGTTTTGGCCGAAAAACATCAAGGCGCCTGATACG
AATGCATTTGCAATAACAATTGCGATATTTAATATTGTTTATGAAGCTGTTTGACTTCAAAACACACAAA
AAAAAAAATAAAACAAATTATTTGAAAGAGAATTAGGAATCGGACAGCTTATCGTTACGGGCTAACAGCA
CACCGAGACGAAATAGCTTACCTGACGTCACAGCCTCTGGAAGAACTGCCGCCAAGCAGAGAGAGAGAGA
AAAAGAGGGAGAGCAGCTTAGACCGCATGTGCTTGTGTGTGAGGCGTCTCTCTCTTCGTCTCCTGTTTGC
GCAAACGCATAGACTGCACTGAGAAAATCGATTACCTATTTTTTATGAATGAATATTTGCACTATTACTA
TTCAAAACTATTAAGATAGCAATCACATTCAATAGCCAAATACTATACCACCTGAGCGATGCAACGAAAT
GATCAATTTGAGCAAAAATGCTGCATATTTAGGACGGCATCATTATAGAAATGCTTCTTGCTGTGTACTT
TTCTCTCGTCTGGCAGCTGTTTCGCCGTTATTGTTAAAACCGGCTTAAGTTAGGTGTGTTTTCTACGACT
AGTGATGCCCCTACTAGAAGATGTGTGTTGCACAAATGTCCCTGAATAACCAATTTGAAGTGCAGATAGC
AGTAAACGTAAGCTAATATGAATATTATTTAACTGTAATGTTTTAATATCGCTGGACATTACTAATAAAC
CCACTATAAACACATGTACATATGTATGTTTTGGCATACAATGAGTAGTTGGGGAAAAAATGTGTAAAAG
CACCGTGACCATCACAGCATAAAGATAACCAGCTGAAGTATCGAATATGAGTAACCCCCAAATTGAATCA
CATGCCGCAACTGATAGGACCCATGGAAGTACACTCTTCATGGCGATATACAAGACACACACAAGCACGA
ACACCCAGTTGCGGAGGAAATTCTCCGTAAATGAAAACCCAATCGGCGAACAATTCATACCCATATATGG
TAAAAGTTTTGAACGCGACTTGAGAGCGGAGAGCATTGCGGCTGATAAGGTTTTAGCGCTAAGCGGGCTT
TATAAAACGGGCTGCGGGACCAGTTTTCATATCACTACCGTTTGAGTTCTTGTGCTGTGTGGATACTCCT
CCCGACACAAAGCCGCTCCATCAGCCAGCAGTCGTCTAATCCAGAGACCCCGGATCGGGGTACCTGGCGG
CCACCATGGGTAAGCCTATCCCTAACCCTCTCCTCGGTCTCGATTCTACGCCCGGAAGCGGTAGCGGTAC
CATGGACGAGAAGACCACCGGCTGGGGGGGCGGCCACGTGGTGGAGGGCCTGGCCGGCGAGCTGGAGCAG
CTGCGGGCCAGGCTGGAGCACCACCCTCAGGGCCAGCGGGAGCCCTCCGGCGGCTGCAAGCCCCCAAGCT
TGATGGCTGCGACGAGAAAATTGCAAGGCGAAATTGATCGATGTTTAAAAAAGGTAGCAGAGGGCGTTGA
AACGTTTGAGGATATTTGGAAAAAAGTACACAATGCGACAAACACCAATCAGAAGCAAAAACATCTGCAG
GAGAAGTATGAGGCAGACCTCAAAAAGGAAATCAAGAAATTGCAACGACTTCGCGACCAAATTAAATCAT
GGATTGCATCAGCTGAAATTAAGGATAAGAGCTCCCTTCTTGAGAATCGACGTCTCATTGGAACACAAAT
GGAACGCTTTAAGGTGGTTGAGCGCGAGACGAAAACAAAAGCCTACTCCACGGAAGGCTTGGGGGCTGCA
CAAAAGATGGATCCTGCCCAGCGTATTAAAGACGACGCACGCAATTGGTTAACCAGCTCAATAAGTTCCC
TTCAAATACAAATTGACCAGTATGAGAGCGAGATCGAATCGTTGTTGGCAGGTAAAAAGAAACGTTTAGA
TCGAGACAAGCAGGAGCGAATGGATGACCTACGAGGAAAGTTGGACCGCCATAAGTTCCACATAACAAAG
CTGGAAACTCTGCTTAGGCTGCTTGACAATGACGGCGTCGAAGCAGAGCAGGTAAACAAGATCAAAGACG
ATGTCGAATACTACATTGATTCATCGCAAGAGCCGGACTTTGAGGAAAATGAGTTCATATACGATGATAT
AATTGGTCTTGATGAAGTGGAGCTAAGTGGCACGGCTACCACGGACAGCAACAACAGCAACGAGACAAGC
GGTTCTCCAAGCAGTGTCACATCCGGAGGCAGTCCATCACAGTCCCCTGTCACGGTTCAACAAATTTTAA
ACACTTCGTCGCAGGGGGCAGCTAGTAGTGGTAGCAGCGCAGCTAGCGCAGCACTGTTTCAGCAGCAGCT
GACAGCGGCACAATCGAATGGCAACAATGTGGGCTACGCGAGCGACACAAGTGCAGCTTCTTCGTCTGCT
ACAACATCTACAGATCCTGCAGGCGGCACAGTTGCTGTAAATTGTGTTGGAGGGCTAGCCGATAAACGCA
ACAAGAGCAGCGAAAGCAATGCCCTAAAATTGAAACCACAACCTCATCAACTTATAAAACCTACCCCTGT
ACGAGCCACGGCCAAGCTGCCTCTGAGCAGTGATACCCAAGTCAATAAGATTGTCAGTTCAACTCCCAGC
AAAAATCAGCAACAGCTGCCTACAGCAGCTTCAATCGTTGCAACCTCCGCTATGCAATCGCAAAGCAGTA
TCGGAAGTTGCAGCTCCACTGGAGGAACGGGAGCATCTCAATCAGCTTCTAGTGGTAACAATCCTGGTAA
CAATCCTGCGGTTCAGCCAAATGCTCCAACGCCTGGTCAAAGCGGCATTGCCGCTGCAGCAGCTTCGACT
AATGTTGTTTCGGCGACGATTGTGAGCAGCGCCAATGTTCAAGGCCAATCTGTGATCCAACCAACACCAA
CAATTGCATTTGCTGCAGTAGCAAAACACAATACATCACTCCTGGAAAATGGTCCTGTTTTGCAACAGCA
ACTAGCAGTAACTCCTACTGTGGCAGCTATCGTAGGAGCTGGAACGCAGGCGCAGCAAAAACATGTGCCA
CCATTATCCAATCTTCAAACAAATTCCCCTCACATACAAAATGGTCTTCCTGTCTCGGACAGTACTAATG
ACAACAGCTGCAATGTCGTCGATACGATTTCTCTAAAAACAATGGCACAGGATGCTATTAATCGATCTGC
GATCGATCCTAATTCACTGAATCAGCAGCAAACAAGCAGCATCGATCTGAGACAGTCGCAGTCGCAGAAA
TCACTTCTCCAACATTTCAACTCTGAAACCAACACGAATCAACAGCAATTGACATCGCAGCAGCAGCAAC
AGCTTCAGAATAACTCCCTTGCTGCGACCACAGGTTCTAACAACGGAACTTCAACTGGTAGTGGTCTCAT
GAATGTAGCAAACGCTACTGGTCAGCCTATCAGCGGCAATGCCAAAACGCATGCGTGCCAACCCCAACAG
ATGGCCACGACGGAAGCGCACATTCCCACACTGCTTGGTGTGACACCACTTGGGCCAACACCACTTCAAA
AGGAGCACCAAATGCAGTTCCAAATGATGGAAGCTGCCTACTATCACCTGCCACAGCCTATGGACACGGA
AAAGCTACAAACGTACTTTCATCGCGCACCAGTGCTCACGCCATCGCACTATCCCCAGGCACAGATGCCA
ATATATGATACAGTTGAGTTTTATCAACGACTCTCAACGGAGACCCTTTTTTTTGTGTTCTACTATATGG
AGGGCTCCAAGGCCCAGTATCTAGCGGCCAAGGCCTTAAAAAAGCAGAGCTGGCGTTTCCACACAAAGTA
TATGATGTGGTTTCAAAGGCACGAGGAGCCGAAGATTATCAACGATGATTACGAACAGGGTACGTACATC
TATTTTGATTATGAAAAGTGGAGTCAGCGAAAGAAGGAGGGATTCACCTTTGAATACAAGTACTTAGAGG
ACAAGGAGCTGAATTGAGGCGGCCGCTCGAGTCTAGAGGGCCCGCGGTTCGAACCCGCTGATCAGCCTCG
ACTGTGCCTTCTAAGGCCTGAGCTCGCTGATCAGCCTCGATCGAGGATCCAGACATGATAAGATACATTG
ATGAGTTTGGACAAACCACAACTAGAATGCAGTGAAAAAAATGCTTTATTTGTGAAATTTGTGATGCTAT
TGCTTTATTTGTAACCATTATAAGCTGCAATAAACAAGTTAACAACAACAATTGCATTCATTTTATGTTT
CAGGTTCAGGGGGAGGTGTGGGAGGTTTTTTAAAGCAAGTAAAACCTCTACAAATGTGGTATGGCTGATT
ATGATCAGTCGACCGATGCCCTTGAGAGCCTTCAACCCAGTCAGCTCCTTCCGGTGGGCGCGGGGCATGA
CTATCGTCGCCGCACTTATGACTGTCTTCTTTATCATGCAACTCGTAGGACAGGTGCCGGCAGCGCTCTG
GGTCATTTTCGGCGAGGACCGCTTTCGCTGGAGCGCGACGATGATCGGCCTGTCGCTTGCGGTATTCGGA
ATCTTGCACGCCCTCGCTCAAGCCTTCGTCACTGGTCCCGCCACCAAACGTTTCGGCGAGAAGCAGGCCA
TTATCGCCGGCATGGCGGCCGACGCGCTGGGCTACGTCTTGCTGGCGTTCGCGACGCGAGGCTGGATGGC
CTTCCCCATTATGATTCTTCTCGCTTCCGGCGGCATCGGGATGCCCGCGTTGCAGGCCATGCTGTCCAGG
CAGGTAGATGACGACCATCAGGGACAGCTTCAAGGATCGCTCGCGGCTCTTACCAGCCAGCAAAAGGCCA
GGAACCGTAAAAAGGCCGCGTTGCTGGCGTTTTTCCATAGGCTCCGCCCCCCTGACGAGCATCACAAAAA
TCGACGCTCAAGTCAGAGGTGGCGAAACCCGACAGGACTATAAAGATACCAGGCGTTTCCCCCTGGAAGC
TCCCTCGTGCGCTCTCCTGTTCCGACCCTGCCGCTTACCGGATACCTGTCCGCCTTTCTCCCTTCGGGAA
GCGTGGCGCTTTCTCAATGCTCACGCTGTAGGTATCTCAGTTCGGTGTAGGTCGTTCGCTCCAAGCTGGG
CTGTGTGCACGAACCCCCCGTTCAGCCCGACCGCTGCGCCTTATCCGGTAACTATCGTCTTGAGTCCAAC
CCGGTAAGACACGACTTATCGCCACTGGCAGCAGCCACTGGTAACAGGATTAGCAGAGCGAGGTATGTAG
GCGGTGCTACAGAGTTCTTGAAGTGGTGGCCTAACTACGGCTACACTAGAAGGACAGTATTTGGTATCTG
CGCTCTGCTGAAGCCAGTTACCTTCGGAAAAAGAGTTGGTAGCTCTTGATCCGGCAAACAAACCACCGCT
GGTAGCGGTGGTTTTTTTGTTTGCAAGCAGCAGATTACGCGCAGAAAAAAAGGATCTCAAGAAGATCCTT
TGATCTTTTCTACGGGGTCTGACGCTCAGTGGAACGAAAACTCACGTTAAGGGATTTTGGTCATGAGATT
ATCAAAAAGGATCTTCACCTAGATCCTTTTAAATTAAAAATGAAGTTTTAAATCAATCTAAAGTATATAT
GAGTAAACTTGGTCTGACAGTTACCAATGCTTAATCAGTGAGGCACCTATCTCAGCGATCTGTCTATTTC
GTTCATCCATAGTTGCCTGACTCCCCGTCGTGTAGATAACTACGATACGGGAGGGCTTACCATCTGGCCC
CAGTGCTGCAATGATACCGCGAGACCCACGCTCACCGGCTCCAGATTTATCAGCAATAAACCAGCCAGCC
GGAAGGGCCGAGCGCAGAAGTGGTCCTGCAACTTTATCCGCCTCCATCCAGTCTATTAATTGTTGCCGGG
AAGCTAGAGTAAGTAGTTCGCCAGTTAATAGTTTGCGCAACGTTGTTGCCATTGCTGCAGGCATCGTGGT
GTCACGCTCGTCGTTTGGTATGGCTTCATTCAGCTCCGGTTCCCAACGATCAAGGCGAGTTACATGATCC
CCCATGTTGTGCAAAAAAGCGGTTAGCTCCTTCGGTCCTCCGATCGTTGTCAGAAGTAAGTTGGCCGCAG
TGTTATCACTCATGGTTATGGCAGCACTGCATAATTCTCTTACTGTCATGCCATCCGTAAGATGCTTTTC
TGTGACTGGTGAGTACTCAACCAAGTCATTCTGAGAATAGTGTATGCGGCGACCGAGTTGCTCTTGCCCG
GCGTCAACACGGGATAATACCGCGCCACATAGCAGAACTTTAAAAGTGCTCATCATTGGAAAACGTTCTT
CGGGGCGAAAACTCTCAAGGATCTTACCGCTGTTGAGATCCAGTTCGATGTAACCCACTCGTGCACCCAA
CTGATCTTCAGCATCTTTTACTTTCACCAGCGTTTCTGGGTGAGCAAAAACAGGAAGGCAAAATGCCGCA
AAAAAGGGAATAAGGGCGACACGGAAATGTTGAATACTCATACTCTTCCTTTTTCAATATTATTGAAGCA
TTTATCAGGGTTATTGTCTCATGAGCGGATACATATTTGAATGTATTTAGAAAAATAAACAAATAGGGGT
TCCGCGCACATTTCCCCGAAAAGTGCCACCTGACGTCTAAGAAACCATTATTATCATGACATTAACCTAT
AAAAATAGGCGTATCACGAGGCCCTTTCGT
